Addgene plasmid #153699: pGBW-m4252922
Purpose: Mammalian expression plasmid for SARS-CoV-2 ORF7b
Depositing lab: Ginkgo Bioworks & Benjie Chen. Depositing organization: Ginkgo Bioworks.
Backbone
  Vector backbone: pTwist_CMV_Hygro_6 with AarI site removed
  Backbone size w/o insert (bp): 6525
  Vector type: Mammalian Expression
  Selectable markers: Hygromycin
Growth in bacteria
  Bacterial resistance: Ampicillin, 100 μg/mL
  Growth temperature: 37°C
  Growth strain: DH5alpha
  Copy number: High Copy
Gene/Insert
  Gene/Insert name: SARS-CoV-2 ORF7b
  Species: Severe acute respiratory syndrome coronavirus 2
  Insert size (bp): 125
  Mutation: wt
  Entrez Gene: ORF7b (a.k.a. GU280_gp08)
  Promoter: CMV
  Tag / fusion protein: Cleavable TEV;S-tag (C terminal on backbone)
  Cloning method: Unknown
Resource information
  A portion of this plasmid was derived from a plasmid made by: GinkgoBioworks
Depositor comments: NCBI reference sequence: 43740574
How to cite: pGBW-m4252922 was a gift from Ginkgo Bioworks & Benjie Chen (Addgene plasmid # 153699 ; http://n2t.net/addgene:153699 ; RRID:Addgene_153699)
