[The description below was written by a language model from this plasmid's Addgene catalogue record and pLannotate feature annotations shown in this document.]
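Description:
pGBW-m4252922 is a mammalian expression plasmid carrying the wild-type ORF7b accessory protein gene of SARS-CoV-2, built on a pTwist_CMV_Hygro_6 backbone from which an AarI site was removed. In bacteria it is maintained at high copy through a ColE1/pUC-type origin and selected with ampicillin via the β-lactamase (AmpR) gene. For mammalian cells it carries a separate hygromycin B phosphotransferase cassette driven by the human ubiquitin C promoter and ending in a synthetic poly(A) signal, which allows selection of stably transfected populations.

The payload is a small open reading frame (about 125 bp per the catalogue, annotated as NS7B_SARS2) lying downstream of the human cytomegalovirus immediate early enhancer and promoter, which provide strong constitutive transcription. The catalogue states that the backbone supplies a C-terminal S-tag preceded by a TEV protease cleavage site, so the viral protein could be detected or captured through the tag and the tag then removed. These tag elements are not individually annotated in the feature table. An SV40 poly(A) signal and a short large T antigen fragment lie beyond the 3′ end of the insert, but both are annotated on the opposite strand to the ORF, so the table does not clearly show which element polyadenylates the ORF7b transcript. The expression and selection units are flanked by β-globin insulator elements together with rrnG and T7 transcription terminators, an arrangement that helps isolate the cassettes from read-through and neighbouring regulatory influence. A short bla fragment also appears and is probably a backbone remnant.

The record supports use for transient or hygromycin-selected expression of tagged ORF7b in mammalian cells, though it names no specific downstream application.
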