Features (pLannotate 1.2.2; 19 found; start..end, strand, type, name):
     26..74      +  polyA_signal   poly(A) signal: synthetic polyadenylation signal
     92..138     +  terminator     T7 terminator: transcription terminator for bacteriophage T7 RNA polymerase
    143..214     -  misc_feature   5' β-globin insulator: insulator upstream of the human β-globin locus (Farrell et al., 2002)
    366..502     -  terminator     rrnG terminator: transcription terminator from the E. coli ribosomal RNA rrnG operon (Albrechtsen et al., 1991)
    515..1375    -  CDS            AmpR: β-lactamase; bla; confers resistance to ampicillin, carbenicillin, and related antibiotics
   1641..1689    -  polyA_signal   poly(A) signal: synthetic polyadenylation signal
   1717..2738    -  CDS            HygR (fragment): hygromycin B phosphotransferase confers resistance to hygromycin
   2748..3957    -  promoter       UbC promoter: human ubiquitin C promoter
   4221..4285    +  CDS            bla(M) (fragment): β-lactamase lacking the signal sequence; bla(M); allows cytosolic expression of β-lactamase
   4457..5045    +  rep_origin     ori: high-copy-number ColE1/pMB1/pBR322/pUC origin of replication
   5271..5342    -  misc_feature   3' β-globin insulator: insulator downstream of the human β-globin locus (Farrell et al., 2002)
   5387..5523    -  terminator     rrnG terminator: transcription terminator from the E. coli ribosomal RNA rrnG operon (Albrechtsen et al., 1991)
   5553..5599    -  terminator     T7 terminator: transcription terminator for bacteriophage T7 RNA polymerase
   5622..5691    +  CDS            large T antigen (fragment): large T antigen from SV40 (simian virus 40)
   5714..5835    +  polyA_signal   SV40 poly(A) signal: SV40 polyadenylation signal
   5970..6098    -  CDS            NS7B_SARS2: Experimental evidence at protein level: Swiss-Prot protein existence level 1. From Severe acute respiratory syndrome coronavirus 2 (2019-nCoV) (SARS-CoV-2).
   6173..6224    -  promoter       CMVd2 promoter: truncated human cytomegalovirus (CMV) immediate early promoter that yields moderately reduced expression relative to the full-length promoter
   6287..6304    +  promoter       CMV promoter (fragment): human cytomegalovirus (CMV) immediate early promoter
   6377..6680    -  enhancer       CMV enhancer: human cytomegalovirus immediate early enhancer
>Addgene plasmid #153699 | pGBW-m4252922 | addgene full sequence | sequence record 300704 | Ginkgo NGS Result
GGCTACACTCGATCAGCAGTTAGATAATAAAATCGCTATCCATCGAAGATGGATGTGTGTTGGTTTTTTG
TGTGTGTAACGCAACGATTGATAGCATAACCCCTTGGGGCCTCTAAACGGGTCTTGAGGGGTTTTTTGAA
TTGAGAGGTAGCTGAAGCTGCTGTTATGACCACTAGAGGGAAGAAGATACCTGTGGAGCTAATGGTCCAA
GATGTCGGGAGCCGCGATCGCTGCCAAAAAGGTAAGCTGACGATAGCTGACGAGATTCGATGCCCGACGA
GCAAATGAGCGCCACGGCTGTTCGCGTAAGCTCGAAACGACGGAGATTCGATAGAGCCAGAGTCGAGTTT
AAACGATTCGGGATCTTAAGGATAAATTTCTGGTAAGGAGGACACGTATGGAAGTGGGCAAGTTGGGGAA
GCCGTATCCGTTGCTGAATCTGGCATATGTGGGAGTATAAGACGCGCAGCGTCGCATCAGGCATTTTTTT
CTGCGCCAATGCACCTAGAATCGGTTACCAATGCTTAATCAGTGAGGCACCTATCTCAGCGATCTGTCTA
TTTCGTTCATCCATAGTTGCCTGACTCCCCGTCGTGTAGATAACTACGATACGGGAGGGCTTACCATCTG
GCCCCAGTGCTGCAATGATACCGCGAGACCCACGCTCACCGGCTCCAGATTTATCAGCAATAAACCAGCC
AGCCGGAAGGGCCGAGCGCAGAAGTGGTCCTGCAACTTTATCCGCCTCCATCCAGTCTATCAACTGTTGC
CGGGAAGCTAGAGTAAGTAGTTCGCCAGTTAATAGTTTACGCAAGGTTGTTGCCATTGCTACAGGCATCG
TGGTGTCACGCTCGTCGTTTGGTATGGCTTCATTCAGCTCCGGTTCCCAACGATCAAGGCGAGTTACATG
ATCCCCCATGTTGTGCAAAAAAGCGGTTAGCTCCTTCGGTCCTCCAATCGTTGTCAGAAGTAAGTTGGCC
GCAGTGTTATCACTCATGGTTATGGCAGCACTGCATAATTCTCTTACTGTCATGCCATCCGTAAGATGCT
TTTCTGTGACTGGTGAATACTCAACCAAGTCATTCTGAGAATAGTGTATGCGGCGACCGAGTTGCTCTTG
CCCGGCGTCAATACGGGATAATACCGCGCCACATAGCAGAACTTTAAAAGTGCTCATCATTGGAAAGCGT
TCTTCGGGGCGAAAACTCTCAAGGATCTTACCGCTGTTGAGATCCAGTTCGATGTAACCCACTCGCGCAC
CCAACTGATCTTCAGCATCTTTTACTTTCACCAGCGTTTCTGGGTGAGCAAAAACAGGAAGGCAAAATGC
CGCAAAAAAGGGAATAAGGGCGACACGGAAATGTTGAATACTCATGCGAAAGCCTCCTGCTGATCCTGTC
TCTTGATAGATGTTTGCAAAAGCTAGGACTCGATTATACGTTGACCGATCAGACTATCAATATCTAGGTT
TAAACAGATCGGTACGCTGCCGTGACCAGGCTTGAGTACAATATCTGACGATTGGACTTCCTGGGTCCCA
AGCTGGATTCCGACTGGCTGACTGCCAAGCAACGATATGGATCGTCGAGACTCGCACTGAGAGGATCGTT
CTCGGTACACCAGGCGCGCCTAGCGTTACACACACAAAAAACCAACACACATCCATCTTCGATGGATAGC
GATTTTATTATCTAAGACTAGGCTTACATACTAGCTTATTCCTTTGCCCTCGGACGAGTGCTGGGGCGTC
GGTTTCCACTATCGGCGAGTACTTCTACACAGCCATCGGTCCAGACGGCGGCGCTTCTGCGGGCGATTTG
TGTACGCCCGACAGTCCCGGCTCCGGATCGGACGATTGCGTCGCATCGACCCTGCGCCCAAGCTGCATCA
TCGAAATTGCCGTCAACCAAGCTCTGATAGAGTTGGTCAAGACCAATGCGGAGCATATACGCCCGGAGCC
GGGGCGATCCTGCAAGCTCCGGATGCCTCCGCTCGAAGTAGCGCGTCTGCTGCTCCATACAAGCCAACCA
CGGCCTCCAGAAGAAGATGTTGGCGACCTCGTATTGGGAATCCCCGAACATCGCCTCGCTCCAGTCAATG
ACCGCTGTTATGCGGCCATTGTCCGTCAGGACATTGTTGGAGCCGAAATCCGCGTGCACGAGGTGCCGGA
CTTCGGGGCAGTCCTCGGCCCAAAGCATCAGCTCATCGAGAGCCTGCGCGACGGACGCACTGACGGTGTC
GTCCATCACAGTTTGCCAGTGATACACATGGGGATCAGCAATCGCGCATATGAAATCACGCCATGTAGTG
TATTGACCGATTCCTTGCGGTCCGAATGGGCCGAACCCGCTCGTCTGGCTAAGATCGGCGGCAGCGATGG
CATCCATTGCCTCCGCGACCGGCTGCAGAACAGCGGGCAGTTCGGTTTCAGGCAGGTCTTGCAACGTGAC
ACCCTGTGCACGGCGGGAGATGCAATAGGTCAGGCTCTCGCTGAACTCCCCAATGTCAAGCACTTCCGGA
ATCGGGAGCGCGGCGGATGCAAAGTGCCGATAAACATAACGATCTTTGTAGAAACCATCGGCGCAGCTAT
TTACCCGCAGGACATATCCACGCCCTCCTACATCGAAGCTGAAAGCACGAGATTCTTCGCCCTCCGAGAG
CTGCATCAGGTCGGAGACGCTGTCGAACTTTTCGATCAGAAACTTCTCGACAGACGTCGCGGTGAGTTCA
GGCTTTTTACCCATGTTGTCTAACAAAAAAGCCAAAAACGGCCAGAATTTAGCGGACAATTTACAAGTCT
AACACTGAAAATTACATATTGACCCAAATGATTACATTTCAAAAGGTGCCTAAAAAACTTCACAAAACAC
ACTCGCCAACCCCGAGCGCATAGTTCAAAACCGGAGCTTCAGCTACTTAAGAAGATAGGTACATAAAACC
GACCAAAGAAACTGACGCCTCACTTATCCCTCCCCTCACCAGAGGTCCGGCGCCTGTCGATTCAGGAGAG
CCTACCCTAGGCCCGAACCCTGCGTCCTGCGACGGAGAAAAGCCTACCGCACACCTACCGGCTGGTGGCC
CCACCCTGCATTATAAGCCAACAGAACGGGTGACGTCACGACACGACGAGGGCGCGCGCTCCCAAAGGTA
CGGGTGCACTGCCCAACGGCACCGCCATAACTGCCGCCCCCGCAACAGACGACAAACCGAGTTCTCCAGT
CAGTGACAAACTTCACGTCAGGGTCCCCAGATGGTGCCCAGCCCATCTCACCCGAATAAGAGCTTTCCCG
CATTAGCGAAGGGCTCAAGACCTTGGGTTCTTGCCGCCCACCATGCCCCCCACCTTGTTTCAACGACCTC
ACAGCCCGCCTCACAAGCGTCTTCCATTCAAGACTCGGGAACAGCCGCCATTTTGCTGCGCTCCCCCCAA
CCCCCAGTTCAGGGCAACCTTGCTCGCGGACCCAGACTACAGCCCTTGGCGGTCTCTCCACACGCTTCCG
TCCCACCGAGCGGCCCGGCGGCCACGAAAGCCCCGGCCAGCCCAGCAGCCCGCTACTCACCAAGTGACGA
TCACAGCGATCCACAAACAAGAACCGCGACCCAAATCCCGGCTGCGACGGAACTAGCTGTGCCACACCCG
GCGCGTCCTTATATAATCATCGGCGTTCACCGCCCCACGGAGATCCCTCCGCAGAATCGCCGAGAAGGGA
CTACTTTTCCTCGCCTGTTCCGCTCTCTGGAAAGAAAACCAGTGCCCTAGAGTCACCCAAGTCCCGTCCT
AAAATGTCCTTCTGCTGATACTGGGGTTCTAAGGCCGAGTCTTATGAGCAGCGGGCCGCTGTCCTGAGCG
TCCGGGCGGAAGGATCAGGACGCTCCTGCGCCCTTCGTCTGACGTGGCAGCGCTCGCCGTGACGAGGGGG
GCGCCCGCGGGAGGCGCCAAAACCCGGCGCGGAGGCCAGGCGCGCCCCGATTTCGATATTCCTCGGATCT
CGGATAGATCGGGATTGAGGATGTAGGTTGAACTTCTCTCGGGTGATCCCGATCTCGGATATTCGGGATT
GGAGTAATACCTGGCGATAGGCGCTGCCAAGCAATAGCCAAGGCGCAAGGCCGGCCAAGAGACTTGCGAT
AGTTCGTTCGAGAGGTAGCCTGCAAGATGGATCGGACGAAAGGTTTGAAGATTTTCCGACGAGGGCCTTG
GAGAGTTCGGAAATTTAAATGCAACTATGGATGAACGAAATAGACAGATCGCTGAGATAGGTGCCTCACT
GATTAAGCATTGGTAACTGTCAGACCAAGTTTACTCATATATACTTTAGATTGATTTAAAACTTCATTTT
TAATTTAAAAGGATCTAGGTGAAGATCCTTTTTGATAATCTCATGACCAAAATCCCTTAACGTGAGTTTT
CGTTCCACTGAGCGTCAGACCCCGTAGAAAAGATCAAAGGATCTTCTTGAGATCCTTTTTTTCTGCGCGT
AATCTGCTGCTTGCAAACAAAAAAACCACCGCTACCAGCGGTGGTTTGTTTGCCGGATCAAGAGCTACCA
ACTCTTTTTCCGAAGGTAACTGGCTTCAGCAGAGCGCAGATACCAAATACTGTTCTTCTAGTGTAGCCGT
AGTTAGGCCACCACTTCAAGAACTCTGTAGCACCGCCTACATACCTCGCTCTGCTAATCCTGTTACCAGT
GGCTGCTGCCAGTGGCGATAAGTCGTGTCTTACCGGGTTGGACTCAAGACGATAGTTACCGGATAAGGCG
CAGCGGTCGGGCTGAACGGGGGGTTCGTGCACACAGCCCAGCTTGGAGCGAACGACCTACACCGAACTGA
GATACCTACAGCGTGAGCTATGAGAAAGCGCCACGCTTCCCGAAGGGAGAAAGGCGGACAGGTATCCGGT
AAGCGGCAGGGTCGGAACAGGAGAGCGCACGAGGGAGCTTCCAGGGGGAAACGCCTGGTATCTTTATAGT
CCTGTCGGGTTTCGCCACCTCTGACTTGAGCGTCGATTTTTGTGATGCTCGTCAGGGGGGCGGAGCCTAT
GGAAAAACGCCAGCAACGCGGCCTTTTTACGGTTCCTGGCCTTTTGCTGGCCTTTTGCTCACATGATTTA
AATGAAACTCGTAATCGGAGAACGGGTGCAATAGCAAGGACCAGATCGAACTTGACTGACGCAATTCTGA
GCGTAGTCGAAACCCAGACAAGTCGATCTCGCCAAGTAGCTGACTTGACTGGTTAATTAAGTTTCGATAG
CCCAAGGTAACCAATGAGATTAGGGAGGGAAGAAAGTTTGATGAACTACTTCTGACCCCTAGTGGTGTCC
AGAAAAGACCATTAAAGGAATGTCTTGATCGAAATCGAGAGATCGCCTGCAGGATAGCTGACGACCTTAA
GGATAAATTTCTGGTAAGGAGGACACGTATGGAAGTGGGCAAGTTGGGGAAGCCGTATCCGTTGCTGAAT
CTGGCATATGTGGGAGTATAAGACGCGCAGCGTCGCATCAGGCATTTTTTTCTGCGCCAATGCCGGTAGA
TAGCAATCCGGCCCGAGGGGCACAAAAAACCCCTCAAGACCCGTTTAGAGGCCCCAAGGGGTTATGCTAC
GATACCGATAGAGATGGGCCAATACCACATTTGTAGAGGTTTTACTTGCTTTAAAAAACCTCCCACACCT
CCCCCTGAACCTGAAACATAAAATGAATGCAATTGTTGTTGTTAACTTGTTTATTGCAGCTTATAATGGT
TACAAATAAAGCAATAGCATCACAAATTTCACAAATAAAGCATTTTTTTCACTGCATTCTAGTTGTGGTT
TGTCCAAACTCATCAATGTATCTTATCATGTCTGTGAGCTGAAGGTACGCTGTATCTCAGTCAGTCAAGC
TAGCAGAGGCCTGCGGATCCTTAACTGTCCATGTGCTGCCTCTCGAACTTAGCTGCCGCGGTTTCTTTCG
ACTGAAAGTAAAGGTTTTCGGCGTGACAAGTTTCATTATGATCTTGCAGTTCAAGTGAGAACCAAAAGAT
AATAAGCATAATTAAAACAAGGAATAGCAGAAAGGCTAAAAAGCACAAATAGAAGTCAATTAATGAAAGT
TCAATCATGGTGGCGGCCGCTGGCGGGTGTGTCGAGTGGATGGTAGGATCGACAAAGATCTGATCTGACG
GTTCACTAAACCAGCTCTGCTTATATAGACCTCCCACCGTACACGCCTACCGCCCATTTGCGTCAATGGG
GCGGAGTTGTTACGACATTTTGGAAAGTCCCGTTGATTTTGGTGCCAAAACAAACTCCCATTGACGTCAA
TGGGGTGGAGACTTGGAAATCCCCGTGAGTCAAACCGCTATCCACGCCCATTGATGTACTGCCAAAACCG
CATCAGCATGGTAATAGCGATGACTAATACGTAGATGTACTGCCAAGTAGGAAAGTCCCATAAGGTCATG
TACTGGGCATAATGCCAGGCGGGCCATTTACCGTCATTGACGTCAATAGGGGGCGTACTTGGCATATGAT
ACACTTGATGTACTGCCAAGTGGGCAGTTTACCGTAAATACTCCACCCATTGACGTCAATGGAAAGTCCC
TATTGGCGTTACTATGGGAACATACGTCATTATTGACGTCAATGGGCGGGGGTCGTTGGGCGGTCAGCCA
GGCGGGCCATTTACCGTAAGTTATGTAACGCGGAACTCCATATATGGGCTATGAACTAATGACCCCGTAA
TTGATTACTAGATCT
